Addgene plasmid #107572: VGF8a
Purpose: partial cDNA of a neurotrophin responsive gene
Depositing lab: Andrea Levi & Bruce Paterson. Depositing organization: National Cancer Institute (NCI). Publication: Molecular cloning of a gene sequence regulated by nerve growth factor. Levi A, Eldridge JD, Paterson BM. Science. 1985 Jul 26;229(4711):393-5. PubMed 3839317.
Backbone
  Vector backbone: pUC
  Vector type: Cloning vector
Growth in bacteria
  Bacterial resistance: Ampicillin, 100 μg/mL
  Growth temperature: 37°C
  Growth strain: DH5alpha
  Copy number: High Copy
Gene/Insert
  Gene/Insert name: VGF8a (alt name: NM_030997)
  Species: R. norvegicus (rat)
  Mutation: partial cDNA (amino acid 65 - 617)
  Entrez Gene: Vgf
  Cloning method: Restriction Enzyme; 5′ cloning site EcoRI (not destroyed); 3′ cloning site HindIII (not destroyed)
Terms and licenses: Academic/Nonprofit Terms; Industry Terms: Not Available to Industry
Depositor comments: Note: The VGF insert contains a V480M mutation compared to the closest reference sequence. The depositor is unable to confirm what, if any, functional impact this has on the plasmid.
How to cite: VGF8a was a gift from Andrea Levi & Bruce Paterson (Addgene plasmid # 107572 ; http://n2t.net/addgene:107572 ; RRID:Addgene_107572)
