[The description below was written by a language model from this plasmid's Addgene catalogue record and pLannotate feature annotations shown in this document.]
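Description:
VGF8a is a pUC-based bacterial cloning plasmid of about 4.8 kb that carries a partial cDNA of rat (Rattus norvegicus) Vgf, a gene whose expression is induced by nerve growth factor and other neurotrophins. It replicates in E. coli from the high-copy ColE1/pUC-type origin and is selected with ampicillin through the bla (β-lactamase) gene driven by its own promoter. The feature table also picks up short remnants typical of pUC-family backbones: fragments of lacI, bom and rop. None of these is a complete functional unit.

The insert sits between EcoRI and HindIII sites, both retained, so it can be excised for subcloning. It encodes amino acids 65 to 617 of the VGF precursor and therefore lacks the N-terminal portion of the protein. The annotated Vgf coding fragment spans roughly 1.7 kb in the same orientation as the upstream CAP binding site, lac promoter and lac operator, and a lacZα fragment lies about 500 bp downstream of it, consistent with insertion into the pUC polylinker that interrupts lacZα. The sequence between the end of the Vgf coding fragment and lacZα is unannotated. The record does not state whether the fragment is in frame for bacterial expression, and there is no eukaryotic promoter, tag or reporter, so the plasmid is best regarded as a cDNA archive rather than an expression construct. The depositor notes a V480M difference from the closest reference sequence, with unknown functional consequence. Likely uses, though the record does not specify them, include serving as a template for hybridisation probes or as a source of Vgf sequence for subcloning.
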