Features (pLannotate 1.2.2; 11 found; start..end, strand, type, name):
     15..603     +  rep_origin     ori: high-copy-number ColE1/pMB1/pBR322/pUC origin of replication
    786..878     +  CDS            lacI (fragment): lac repressor; lacI; The lac repressor binds to the lac operator to inhibit transcription in E. coli. This inhibition can be relieved by adding lactose or isopropyl-β-D-thiogalactopyranoside (IPTG).
    891..912     +  protein_bind   CAP binding site: CAP binding activates transcription in the presence of cAMP. E. coli catabolite activator protein
    927..957     +  promoter       lac promoter: promoter for the E. coli lac operon
    965..981     +  protein_bind   lac operator: The lac repressor binds to the lac operator to inhibit transcription in E. coli. This inhibition can be relieved by adding lactose or isopropyl-β-D-thiogalactopyranoside (IPTG). lac repressor encoded by lacI
   1016..2674    +  CDS            Vgf (fragment): VGF_RAT - Experimental evidence at protein level: Swiss-Prot protein existence level 1. [VGF-derived peptide TLQP-62]: Plays a role in the regulation of memory formation and depression-related behaviors potentially by influencing synaptic plasticity and neurogenesis. Induces acute and transient activation of the NTRK2/TRKB receptor and subsequent CREB phosphorylation (By similarity). Induces also insulin secretion in insulinoma cells by increasing intracellular calcium mobilization (PubMed:25917832). From Rattus norvegicus (Rat).
   3168..3322    +  CDS            lacZα (fragment): LacZα fragment of β-galactosidase; lacZ fragment
   3328..3427    -  misc_feature   bom (fragment): basis of mobility region from pBR322
   3529..3564    -  CDS            rop (fragment): Rop protein, which maintains plasmids at low copy number; rop
   3659..3763    +  promoter       AmpR promoter: bla
   3764..4624    +  CDS            AmpR: β-lactamase; bla; confers resistance to ampicillin, carbenicillin, and related antibiotics
>Addgene plasmid #107572 | VGF8a | addgene full sequence | sequence record 205716 | Addgene NGS Result
ATCAAAGGATCTTCTTGAGATCCTTTTTTTCTGCGCGTAATCTGCTGCTTGCAAACAAAAAAACCACCGC
TACCAGCGGTGGTTTGTTTGCCGGATCAAGAGCTACCAACTCTTTTTCCGAAGGTAACTGGCTTCAGCAG
AGCGCAGATACCAAATACTGTTCTTCTAGTGTAGCCGTAGTTAGGCCACCACTTCAAGAACTCTGTAGCA
CCGCCTACATACCTCGCTCTGCTAATCCTGTTACCAGTGGCTGCTGCCAGTGGCGATAAGTCGTGTCTTA
CCGGGTTGGACTCAAGACGATAGTTACCGGATAAGGCGCAGCGGTCGGGCTGAACGGGGGGTTCGTGCAC
ACAGCCCAGCTTGGAGCGAACGACCTACACCGAACTGAGATACCTACAGCGTGAGCTATGAGAAAGCGCC
ACGCTTCCCGAAGGGAGAAAGGCGGACAGGTATCCGGTAAGCGGCAGGGTCGGAACAGGAGAGCGCACGA
GGGAGCTTCCAGGGGGAAACGCCTGGTATCTTTATAGTCCTGTCGGGTTTCGCCACCTCTGACTTGAGCG
TCGATTTTTGTGATGCTCGTCAGGGGGGCGGAGCCTATGGAAAAACGCCAGCAACGCGGCCTTTTTACGG
TTCCTGGCCTTTTGCTGGCCTTTTGCTCACATGTTCTTTCCTGCGTTATCCCCTGATTCTGTGGATAACC
GTATTACCGCCTTTGAGTGAGCTGATACCGCTCGCCGCAGCCGAACGACCGAGCGCAGCGAGTCAGTGAG
CGAGGAAGCGGAAGAGCGCCCAATACGCAAACCGCCTCTCCCCGCGCGTTGGCCGATTCATTAATGCAGC
TGGCACGACAGGTTTCCCGACTGGAAAGCGGGCAGTGAGCGCAACGCAATTAATGTGAGTTAGCTCACTC
ATTAGGCACCCCAGGCTTTACACTTTATGCTTCCGGCTCGTATGTTGTGTGGAATTGTGAGCGGATAACA
ATTTCACACAGGAAACAGCTATGACCATGATTACGAATTCCGAGCCTCAGGACCAGGGAGAGCTCTTCCA
GGGCGTGGATCCCCGGGCGCTGGCCGCGGTACTGTTGCAGGCACTGGACCGTCCGGCCTCGCCCCCGGCT
GTCCCGGCAGGTTCCCAGCAGGGAACACCCGAAGAAGCAGCAGAAGCTCTGCTGACCGAGTCCGTGCGCA
GTCAGACCCATAGCCTCCCGGCATCAGAAATCCAAGCGTCCGCTGTGGCGCCCCCTCGCCCTCAGACTCA
GGACAACGATCCCGAGGCAGACGACCGCTCAGAAGAGCTGGAGGCACTAGCATCCTTGCTCCAAGAACTT
CGAGATTTCAGTCCGAGTAATGCTAAGCGCCAGCAAGAGACGGCGGCAGCAGAGACTGAAACCCGCACGC
ACACGCTGACCCGAGTCAATCTGGAGAGCCCCGGGCCAGAGCGCGTATGGCGCGCTTCCTGGGGAGAGTT
CCAGGCGCGCGTCCCGGAGCGTGCTCCTCTGCCGCCCTCGGTCCCTTCTCAATTCCAGGCTCGAATGTCC
GAAAACGTTCCCCTTCCCGAAACCCATCAGTTCGGGGAAGGAGTGTCCTCCCCTAAAACACATCTTGGTG
AGACTTTGACACCCTTATCCAAGGCGTACCAAAGTCTAAGTGCCCCCTTCCCCAAGGTGCGTCGGCTCGA
GGGCTCATTCCTGGGCGGTTCCGAGGCAGGAGAGCGCCTGCTTCAACAAGGGTTAGCTCAGGTAGAGGCA
GGGAGGAGGCAGGCGGAGGCCACCCGGCAGGCCGCAGCGCAAGAAGAGCGGCTGGCCGATCTCGCCTCCG
ACCTGCTGCTCCAGTATTTGCTGCAGGGCGGCGCCCGGCAGCGCGATCTCGGGGGTCGCGGGCTGCAGGA
GACGCAGCAAGAGCGGGAGAACGAGAGGGAGGAGGAGGCGGAGCAGGAGAGACGCGGTGGTGGGGAGGAC
GAGGTGGGGGAAGAGGATGAGGAGGCGGCAGAGGCGGAGGCGGAGGCAGAGGAGGCGGAGAGGGCGCGGC
AGAACGCGCTCCTGTTCGCCGAGGAGGAGGACGGGGAAGCCGGAGCCGAGGACAAGCGCTCCCAGGAGGA
GGCGCCAGGCCATCGGCGGAAGGATGCTGAGGGGACAGAGGAGGGCGGGGAGGAGGATGACGACGACGAA
GAGATGGATCCGCAGACGATCGATAGTCTCATTGAACTGTCCACCAAACTCCACCTGCCAGCAGACGATG
TGGTCAGCATCATCGAAGAGATGGAGGAGAAACGGAAGCGGAAGAAGAACGCCCCTCCCGAGCCGGTGCC
GCCCCCCAGGGCTGCCCCAGCCCCGACCCATGTCCGCTCCCCGCAGCCCCCACCTCCCGCCCCGGCCCGG
GATGAGTTGCCGGACTGGAACGAAGTACTCCCACCCTGGGATCGGGAGGAGGATGAGGTGTTTCCCCCGG
GGCCCTATCACCCCTTCCCAAACTACATTCGGCCGCGGACACTGCAGCCGCCCGCATCCTCCCGCCGCCG
TCACTTCCATCACGCGTTGCCACCTGCGCGCCACCATCCCGATCTGGAGGCCCAGGCCAGGCGCGCGCAG
GAGGAAGCGGACGCGGAGGAGCGCCGGCTGCAGGAGCAGGAGGAGCTGGAGAATTACATTGAGCACGTGC
TGCTGCACCGCCCGTGACCCGCCCCTGCGCGCCCGCTCCCAACTGCGCGCGCCGCCACGCCCCCCTCCGT
GTCGCTCCTCCTCCCTCTCGGTGTTTGCATGCGCCCCGGCTCCGCCCCTCGGCTGCCGCCCGGCCCCGCC
CCACAAGGCCCCGCCCCGGGTTCTGTCAGGACCAGACCTGTCAGACTTCTTTGGGGTCTGATCCTGGGGC
CAGCCCAGGCGGGTGTGTGGTTTGTGCGAGTCCCCTTACACCCCCACTTCCTCCAGGGGCCTCGTCCCCA
TCTAGTTTCTCTAGCGACTTCCTGGTCCCAAACGGGGAAAAGCTGTTCTATTTAATCGTGTGAAGTGTCT
GTCTCCCAGCCTTGGGGCCCCCGGAGCCTCCCTTCTCCAAATTGCTGTGAACTTACCCACATCTTGCCCT
TCTGTTGTAAATACCCCTCACGGAGGAAATAGTTTTGCTAAGAAATAAAAGTGACTATTTTAAAAAAAAA
AAAAAACCCAAGCTTGGCACTGGCCGTCGTTTTACAACGTCGTGACTGGGAAAACCCTGGCGTTACCCAA
CTTAATCGCCTTGCAGCACATCCCCCTTTCGCCAGCTGGCGTAATAGCGAAGAGGCCCGCACCGATCGCC
CTTCCCAACAGTTGCGCAGCCTGAATGGCGAATGGCGCCTGATGCGGTATTTTCTCCTTACGCATCTGTG
CGGTATTTCACACCGCATATGGTGCACTCTCAGTACAATCTGCTCTGATGCCGCATAGTTAAGCCAGCCC
CGACACCCGCCAACACCCGCTGACGCGCCCTGACGGGCTTGTCTGCTCCCGGCATCCGCTTACAGACAAG
CTGTGACCGTCTCCGGGAGCTGCATGTGTCAGAGGTTTTCACCGTCATCACCGAAACGCGCGAGACGAAA
GGGCCTCGTGATACGCCTATTTTTATAGGTTAATGTCATGATAATAATGGTTTCTTAGACGTCAGGTGGC
ACTTTTCGGGGAAATGTGCGCGGAACCCCTATTTGTTTATTTTTCTAAATACATTCAAATATGTATCCGC
TCATGAGACAATAACCCTGATAAATGCTTCAATAATATTGAAAAAGGAAGAGTATGAGTATTCAACATTT
CCGTGTCGCCCTTATTCCCTTTTTTGCGGCATTTTGCCTTCCTGTTTTTGCTCACCCAGAAACGCTGGTG
AAAGTAAAAGATGCTGAAGATCAGTTGGGTGCACGAGTGGGTTACATCGAACTGGATCTCAACAGCGGTA
AGATCCTTGAGAGTTTTCGCCCCGAAGAACGTTTTCCAATGATGAGCACTTTTAAAGTTCTGCTATGTGG
CGCGGTATTATCCCGTATTGACGCCGGGCAAGAGCAACTCGGTCGCCGCATACACTATTCTCAGAATGAC
TTGGTTGAGTACTCACCAGTCACAGAAAAGCATCTTACGGATGGCATGACAGTAAGAGAATTATGCAGTG
CTGCCATAACCATGAGTGATAACACTGCGGCCAACTTACTTCTGACAACGATCGGAGGACCGAAGGAGCT
AACCGCTTTTTTGCACAACATGGGGGATCATGTAACTCGCCTTGATCGTTGGGAACCGGAGCTGAATGAA
GCCATACCAAACGACGAGCGTGACACCACGATGCCTGTAGCAATGGCAACAACGTTGCGCAAACTATTAA
CTGGCGAACTACTTACTCTAGCTTCCCGGCAACAATTAATAGACTGGATGGAGGCGGATAAAGTTGCAGG
ACCACTTCTGCGCTCGGCCCTTCCGGCTGGCTGGTTTATTGCTGATAAATCTGGAGCCGGTGAGCGTGGG
TCTCGCGGTATCATTGCAGCACTGGGGCCAGATGGTAAGCCCTCCCGTATCGTAGTTATCTACACGACGG
GGAGTCAGGCAACTATGGATGAACGAAATAGACAGATCGCTGAGATAGGTGCCTCACTGATTAAGCATTG
GTAACTGTCAGACCAAGTTTACTCATATATACTTTAGATTGATTTAAAACTTCATTTTTAATTTAAAAGG
ATCTAGGTGAAGATCCTTTTTGATAATCTCATGACCAAAATCCCTTAACGTGAGTTTTCGTTCCACTGAG
CGTCAGACCCCGTAGAAAAG
